Addgene plasmid #235849: pME_Cp_0_3_030_atpH_5'UTR_Cr
Purpose: atpH 5'UTR Chlamydomonas reinhardtii
Depositing lab: Tobias Erb. Depositing organization: Max Planck Institute for Terrestrial Microbiology. Publication: A modular high-throughput approach for advancing synthetic biology in the chloroplast of Chlamydomonas. Inckemann RM, Chotel T, Burgis M, Brinkmann CK, Andreas L, Baumann J, Sharma P, Klose M, Barrett J, Ries F, Paczia N, Glatter T, Mackinder LCM, Willmund F, Erb TJ. Nat Plants. 2025 Nov;11(11):2332-2349. doi: 10.1038/s41477-025-02126-2. Epub 2025 Nov 3. PubMed 41184475.
Backbone
  Vector backbone: pME_Cp_UAV_GFP
  Backbone size w/o insert (bp): 2101
  Vector type: Synthetic Biology
Growth in bacteria
  Bacterial resistance: Chloramphenicol, 25 μg/mL
  Growth temperature: 37°C
  Growth strain: DH5alpha
  Copy number: High Copy
Gene/Insert
  Gene/Insert name: atpH 5'UTR
  Species: Chlamydomonas reinhardtii
  Insert size (bp): 49
  Mutation: none
  Cloning method: Restriction Enzyme; 5′ cloning site BsaI (destroyed during cloning); 3′ cloning site BsaI (destroyed during cloning)
  Sequencing primers: 5′ CGTATCACGAGGCAGAATTTC; 3′ CCTGCATAACGCGAAGTAATC
Terms and licenses: Academic/Nonprofit Terms; Industry Terms: Not Available to Industry
Depositor comments: Please visit https://doi.org/10.1101/2024.05.08.593163 for bioRxiv preprint.
How to cite: pME_Cp_0_3_030_atpH_5'UTR_Cr was a gift from Tobias Erb (Addgene plasmid # 235849 ; http://n2t.net/addgene:235849 ; RRID:Addgene_235849)
