[The description below was written by a language model from this plasmid's Addgene catalogue record and pLannotate feature annotations shown in this document.]
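Description:
pME_Cp_0_3_030_atpH_5'UTR_Cr is a small (about 2.15 kb) synthetic-biology part plasmid that stores a single regulatory element, the 49 bp 5' untranslated region of the Chlamydomonas reinhardtii chloroplast atpH gene, recorded as unmutated. It was built in the pME_Cp_UAV_GFP backbone by BsaI cloning, with both BsaI sites destroyed in the process. This is typical of Golden Gate-style assembly, and the backbone name suggests that the insert replaced a GFP dropout cassette in a universal acceptor vector, although the record does not say so explicitly. The plasmid belongs to a modular toolkit for chloroplast engineering in Chlamydomonas, and its name suggests a basic-level part at a defined position in that assembly scheme.

The backbone is minimal and serves only for propagation in E. coli. It carries a high-copy ColE1/pUC-type origin of replication and a chloramphenicol acetyltransferase (cat) gene driven by its own promoter and followed by the lambda t0 terminator, giving chloramphenicol selection. The annotation software did not call the atpH 5'UTR itself. From the coordinates, it most likely lies in the short interval between the annotated BioBrick prefix and suffix sequences. That region is flanked by a his operon terminator and a second putative bacterial terminator, which insulate the part from read-through transcription.

The plasmid has no promoter, coding sequence or chloroplast selection marker of its own, so it is not an expression construct. It is a donor of the atpH 5'UTR, to be combined with promoters, coding sequences and 3'UTRs in higher-level assemblies that control transgene expression in the Chlamydomonas chloroplast.
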