Features (pLannotate 1.2.2; 8 found; start..end, strand, type, name):
    197..785     +  rep_origin     ori: high-copy-number ColE1/pMB1/pBR322/pUC origin of replication
    980..1037    -  terminator     his operon terminator: This putative transcriptin terminator from the E. coli his operon has a 2-bp deletion introduced during synthesis. Its efficiency has not been determined.
   1038..1057    -  misc_feature   BioBrick suffix: universal suffix for all parts
   1139..1160    -  misc_feature   BioBrick prefix: BioBrick prefix for parts that do not start with "ATG"
   1163..1206    +  terminator     bacterial terminator: putative bacterial transcription terminator
   1292..1389    +  promoter       cat promoter: promoter of the E. coli cat gene encoding chloramphenicol acetyltransferase
   1390..2046    +  CDS            cat: CAT_ECOLX - Experimental evidence at protein level: Swiss-Prot protein existence level 1. This enzyme is an effector of chloramphenicol resistance in bacteria. From Escherichia coli. This protein is used as a marker in many commonly used cloning vectors, such as pACYC184.
   2070..14      +  terminator     lambda t0 terminator (across the origin): transcription terminator from phage lambda
>Addgene plasmid #235849 | pME_Cp_0_3_030_atpH_5'UTR_Cr | addgene full sequence | sequence record 471452 | Addgene NGS Result
TTATTGGTGAGAATCCAAGCCTCGAGCTGTCAGACCAAGTTTACTCATATATACTTTAGATTGATTTAAA
ACTTCATTTTTAATTTAAAAGGATCTAGGTGAAGATCCTTTTTGATAATCTCATGACCAAAATCCCTTAA
CGTGAGTTTTCGTTCCACTGAGCGTCAGACCCCGTAGAAAAGATCAAAGGATCTTCTTGAGATCCTTTTT
TTCTGCGCGTAATCTGCTGCTTGCAAACAAAAAAACCACCGCTACCAGCGGTGGTTTGTTTGCCGGATCA
AGAGCTACCAACTCTTTTTCCGAAGGTAACTGGCTTCAGCAGAGCGCAGATACCAAATACTGTTCTTCTA
GTGTAGCCGTAGTTAGGCCACCACTTCAAGAACTCTGTAGCACCGCCTACATACCTCGCTCTGCTAATCC
TGTTACCAGTGGCTGCTGCCAGTGGCGATAAGTCGTGTCTTACCGGGTTGGACTCAAGACGATAGTTACC
GGATAAGGCGCAGCGGTCGGGCTGAACGGGGGGTTCGTGCACACAGCCCAGCTTGGAGCGAACGACCTAC
ACCGAACTGAGATACCTACAGCGTGAGCTATGAGAAAGCGCCACGCTTCCCGAAGGGAGAAAGGCGGACA
GGTATCCGGTAAGCGGCAGGGTCGGAACAGGAGAGCGCACGAGGGAGCTTCCAGGGGGAAACGCCTGGTA
TCTTTATAGTCCTGTCGGGTTTCGCCACCTCTGACTTGAGCGTCGATTTTTGTGATGCTCGTCAGGGGGG
CGGAGCCTGTGGAAAAACGCCAGCAACGCGGCCTTTTTACGGTTCCTGGCCTTTTGCTGGCCTTTTGCTC
ACATGTTCTTTCCTGCGTTATCCCCTGATTCTGTGGATAACCGTATTACCGCCTTTGAGTGAGCTGATAC
CGCTCGCCGCAGCCGAACGACCGAGCGCAGCGAGTCAGTGAGCGAGGAAGCCTGCATAACGCGAAGTAAT
CTTTTCGGTTTTAAAGAAAAAGGGCAGGGTGGTGACACCTTGCCCTTTTTTGCCGGACTGCAGCGGCCGC
TACTAGTCGCGATGAGTGGTCTCACATTTGTATTTCCTCCTAAATGAATCAATAAAATCGATAACAACCA
GTACGAGACCACTCATCGCTCTAGAAGCGGCCGCGAATTCCAGAAATCATCCTTAGCGAAAGCTAAGGAT
TTTTTTTATCTGAAATTCTGCCTCGTGATACGCCTATTTTTATAGGTTAATGTCATGATAATAATGGTTT
CTTAGACGTCAGGTGGCACTCGAGTTGATCGGGCACGTAAGAGGTTCCAACTTTCACCATAATGAAATAA
GATCACTACCGGGCGTATTTTTTGAGTTATCGAGATTTTCAGGAGCTAAGGAAGCTAAAATGGAGAAAAA
AATCACTGGATATACCACCGTTGATATATCCCAATGGCATCGTAAAGAACATTTTGAGGCATTTCAGTCA
GTTGCTCAATGTACCTATAACCAGACCGTTCAGCTGGATATTACGGCCTTTTTAAAGACCGTAAAGAAAA
ATAAGCACAAGTTTTATCCGGCCTTTATTCACATTCTTGCCCGCCTGATGAATGCTCATCCGGAATTTCG
TATGGCAATGAAAGACGGTGAGCTGGTGATATGGGATAGTGTTCACCCTTGTTACACCGTTTTCCATGAG
CAAACTGAAACGTTTTCATCACTCTGGAGTGAATACCACGACGATTTCCGGCAGTTTCTACACATATATT
CGCAAGATGTGGCGTGTTACGGTGAAAACCTGGCCTATTTCCCTAAAGGGTTTATTGAGAATATGTTTTT
CGTATCAGCCAATCCCTGGGTGAGTTTCACCAGTTTTGATTTAAACGTGGCCAATATGGACAACTTCTTC
GCCCCCGTTTTCACCATGGGCAAATATTATACGCAAGGCGACAAGGTGCTGATGCCGCTGGCGATTCAGG
TTCATCATGCCGTTTGTGATGGCTTCCATGTCGGCAGAATGCTTAATGAATTACAACAGTACTGCGACGA
GTGGCAGGGCGGGGCGTAATTTGATATCGAGCTCGCTTGGACTCCTGTTGATAGATCCAGTAATGACCTC
AGAACTCCATCTGGATTTGTTCAGAACGCTCGGTTGCCGCCGGGCGTTTT
